Addgene plasmid #224509: pME-myc-BirA (JDW 1210)
Purpose: Gateway compatible middle entry clone containing a Myc tagged BirA
Depositing lab: Joshua Wythe. Depositing organization: University of Virginia. Publication: Multisite Assembly of Gateway Induced Clones (MAGIC): a flexible cloning toolbox with diverse applications in vertebrate model systems. Gillespie W, Zhang Y, Ruiz OE, Cerda J, Ortiz-Guzman J, Turner WD, Largoza G, Sherman M, Mosser LE, Fujimoto E, Chien CB, Kwan KM, Arenkiel BR, Devine WP, Wythe JD. bioRxiv [Preprint]. 2024 Jul 13:2024.07.13.603267. doi: 10.1101/2024.07.13.603267. PubMed 39026881.
Backbone
  Vector backbone: pDONR221
  Vector type: Gateway cloning
Growth in bacteria
  Bacterial resistance: Kanamycin, 50 μg/mL
  Growth temperature: 37°C
  Growth strain: DH5alpha
  Copy number: High Copy
Gene/Insert
  Gene/Insert name: Myc-BirA
  Species: Synthetic
  Cloning method: Gateway Cloning
Terms and licenses: Academic/Nonprofit Terms; Industry Terms: Not Available to Industry
Depositor comments: Please visit https://doi.org/10.1101/2024.07.13.603267 for bioRxiv preprint.
How to cite: pME-myc-BirA (JDW 1210) was a gift from Joshua Wythe (Addgene plasmid # 224509 ; http://n2t.net/addgene:224509 ; RRID:Addgene_224509)
