[The description below was written by a language model from this plasmid's Addgene catalogue record and pLannotate feature annotations shown in this document.]
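Description:
pME-myc-BirA (JDW 1210) is a Gateway middle entry clone built on the pDONR221 backbone, part of a multisite Gateway toolkit intended for assembling expression constructs for vertebrate model systems. The sequenced plasmid is about 3.65 kb. It is maintained in E. coli through a high-copy ColE1/pUC-type origin and selected with kanamycin via the aph(3')-Ia resistance gene. Other backbone elements in the annotation are typical of pDONR vectors: rrnB T1 and T2 terminators upstream of the cloning region, which insulate the insert from read-through transcription, a T7 promoter just outside attL2, and short residual lacI and lacZα fragments with no functional role.

The payload lies between attL1 and attL2, the sites that recombine with attR sites in an LR Clonase reaction, so the coding sequence can be moved into a destination vector alone or, in multisite assemblies, together with 5' and 3' entry elements. The insert is recorded as a synthetic Myc-tagged BirA, the E. coli biotin protein ligase. The Myc epitope allows detection with anti-Myc antibodies; it was not annotated as a separate feature, although there is a short unannotated gap between attL1 and the BirA reading frame. The automated annotation matches the reading frame to BirA(R118G), the promiscuous BirA*/BioID variant used for proximity-dependent biotinylation, whereas the catalogue entry says only "BirA"; the record does not settle whether the clone is this mutant or the wild-type enzyme used for site-specific biotinylation of acceptor-peptide-tagged proteins, so this should be checked against the sequence.

As an entry clone it carries no eukaryotic promoter or polyadenylation signal. These are supplied by the partner entry clones and the destination vector.
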