Features (pLannotate 1.2.2; 10 found; start..end, strand, type, name):
    121..213     +  CDS            lacI (fragment): lac repressor; lacI; The lac repressor binds to the lac operator to inhibit transcription in E. coli. This inhibition can be relieved by adding lactose or isopropyl-β-D-thiogalactopyranoside (IPTG).
    268..295     -  terminator     rrnB T2 terminator: transcription terminator T2 from the E. coli rrnB gene
    427..470     +  terminator     rrnB T1 terminator: Escherichia coli rrnB; transcription terminator T1 from the E. coli rrnB gene
    517..553     -  CDS            lacZα (fragment): LacZα fragment of β-galactosidase; lacZ fragment
    569..668     +  protein_bind   attL1: mutant version of attL; recombination site for the Gateway® LR reaction LR Clonase™
    723..1682    +  CDS            BirA(R118G): promiscuous R118G mutant of the E. coli biotin protein ligase (Cronan, 2005) also known as BirA* or BioID
   1779..1875    -  protein_bind   attL2: mutant version of attL; recombination site for the Gateway® LR reaction LR Clonase™
   1893..1911    -  promoter       T7 promoter: promoter for bacteriophage T7 RNA polymerase
   2045..2854    +  CDS            KanR: aminoglycoside phosphotransferase; aph(3')-Ia; confers resistance to kanamycin in bacteria or G418 (Geneticin®) in eukaryotes
   3001..3589    +  rep_origin     ori: high-copy-number ColE1/pMB1/pBR322/pUC origin of replication
>Addgene plasmid #224509 | pME-myc-BirA (JDW 1210) | addgene full sequence | sequence record 446944 | Addgene NGS Result
CTTTCCTGCGTTATCCCCTGATTCTGTGGATAACCGTATTACCGCCTTTGAGTGAGCTGATACCGCTCGC
CGCAGCCGAACGACCGAGCGCAGCGAGTCAGTGAGCGAGGAAGCGGAAGAGCGCCCAATACGCAAACCGC
CTCTCCCCGCGCGTTGGCCGATTCATTAATGCAGCTGGCACGACAGGTTTCCCGACTGGAAAGCGGGCAG
TGAGCGCAACGCAATTAATACGCGTACCGCTAGCCAGGAAGAGTTTGTAGAAACGCAAAAAGGCCATCCG
TCAGGATGGCCTTCTGCTTAGTTTGATGCCTGGCAGTTTATGGCGGGCGTCCTGCCCGCCACCCTCCGGG
CCGTTGCTTCACAACGTTCAAATCCGCTCCCGGCGGATTTGTCCTACTCAGGAGAGCGTTCACCGACAAA
CAACAGATAAAACGAAAGGCCCAGTCTTCCGACTGAGCCTTTCGTTTTATTTGATGCCTGGCAGTTCCCT
ACTCTCGCGTTAACGCTAGCATGGATGTTTTCCCAGTCACGACGTTGTAAAACGACGGCCAGTCTTAAGC
TCGGGCCCCAAATAATGATTTTATTTTGACTGATAGTGACCTGTTCGTTGCAACAAATTGATGAGCAATG
CTTTTTTATAATGCCAACTTTGTACAAAAAAGCAGGCTATGTCGACGCTAGCCACCATGGAACAAAAACT
CATCTCAGAAGAGGATCTCGACAAGGACAACACCGTGCCCCTGAAGCTGATCGCCCTGCTGGCCAACGGC
GAGTTCCACTCTGGCGAGCAGCTGGGAGAGACCCTGGGAATGAGCAGAGCCGCCATCAACAAGCACATCC
AGACACTGAGAGACTGGGGAGTGGACGTGTTCACCGTGCCTGGCAAGGGCTACAGCCTGCCTGAGCCTAT
CCAGCTGCTGAACGCCAAGCAGATCCTGGGACAGCTGGATGGCGGAAGCGTGGCCGTGCTGCCTGTGATC
GACTCCACCAATCAGTACCTGCTGGACAGAATCGGAGAGCTGAAGTCCGGCGACGCCTGCATCGCCGAGT
ACCAGCAGGCTGGCAGAGGAGGCAGAGGACGGAAGTGGTTCAGCCCATTCGGAGCCAACCTGTACCTGTC
CATGTTCTGGAGACTGGAGCAGGGACCTGCTGCTGCCATCGGACTGAGTCTGGTGATCGGAATCGTGATG
GCCGAGGTGCTGAGAAAGCTGGGAGCCGACAAGGTGAGAGTGAAGTGGCCTAATGACCTGTACCTCCAGG
ACCGCAAGCTGGCTGGCATCCTGGTGGAGCTGACAGGCAAGACAGGCGATGCCGCTCAGATCGTGATCGG
AGCCGGAATCAACATGGCCATGAGAAGAGTGGAGGAGAGCGTGGTGAACCAGGGCTGGATCACCCTGCAG
GAGGCTGGCATCAACCTGGACCGGAACACCCTGGCCGCCATGCTGATCAGAGAGCTGAGAGCCGCTCTGG
AGCTGTTCGAGCAGGAGGGACTGGCTCCTTACCTGAGCAGATGGGAGAAGCTGGACAACTTCATCAACAG
ACCTGTGAAGCTGATCATCGGCGACAAGGAAATCTTCGGCATCTCCAGAGGAATCGACAAGCAGGGAGCT
CTGCTGCTGGAGCAGGACGGAATCATCAAGCCCTGGATGGGCGGAGAAATCTCCCTGAGAAGCGCAGAGA
AGCTCGAGCGGCCGCCACTGTGCTGGATATCTGCAGAATTCCACCACACTGGACTAGTGGATCCTTAATG
AAAGCTTAAGTTTAAACGTACCAGATCTCAGCTTTCTTGTACAAAGTTGGCATTATAAGAAAGCATTGCT
TATCAATTTGTTGCAACGAACAGGTCACTATCAGTCAAAATAAAATCATTATTTGCCATCCAGCTGATAT
CCCCTATAGTGAGTCGTATTACATGGTCATAGCTGTTTCCTGGCAGCTCTGGCCCGTGTCTCAAAATCTC
TGATGTTACATTGCACAAGATAAAAATATATCATCATGAACAATAAAACTGTCTGCTTACATAAACAGTA
ATACAAGGGGTGTTATGAGCCATATTCAACGGGAAACGTCGAGGCCGCGATTAAATTCCAACATGGATGC
TGATTTATATGGGTATAAATGGGCTCGCGATAATGTCGGGCAATCAGGTGCGACAATCTATCGCTTGTAT
GGGAAGCCCGATGCGCCAGAGTTGTTTCTGAAACATGGCAAAGGTAGCGTTGCCAATGATGTTACAGATG
AGATGGTCAGACTAAACTGGCTGACGGAATTTATGCCTCTTCCGACCATCAAGCATTTTATCCGTACTCC
TGATGATGCATGGTTACTCACCACTGCGATCCCCGGAAAAACAGCATTCCAGGTATTAGAAGAATATCCT
GATTCAGGTGAAAATATTGTTGATGCGCTGGCAGTGTTCCTGCGCCGGTTGCATTCGATTCCTGTTTGTA
ATTGTCCTTTTAACAGCGATCGCGTATTTCGTCTCGCTCAGGCGCAATCACGAATGAATAACGGTTTGGT
TGATGCGAGTGATTTTGATGACGAGCGTAATGGCTGGCCTGTTGAACAAGTCTGGAAAGAAATGCATAAA
CTTTTGCCATTCTCACCGGATTCAGTCGTCACTCATGGTGATTTCTCACTTGATAACCTTATTTTTGACG
AGGGGAAATTAATAGGTTGTATTGATGTTGGACGAGTCGGAATCGCAGACCGATACCAGGATCTTGCCAT
CCTATGGAACTGCCTCGGTGAGTTTTCTCCTTCATTACAGAAACGGCTTTTTCAAAAATATGGTATTGAT
AATCCTGATATGAATAAATTGCAGTTTCATTTGATGCTCGATGAGTTTTTCTAATCAGAATTGGTTAATT
GGTTGTAACACTGGCAGAGCATTACGCTGACTTGACGGGACGGCGCAAGCTCATGACCAAAATCCCTTAA
CGTGAGTTACGCGTCGTTCCACTGAGCGTCAGACCCCGTAGAAAAGATCAAAGGATCTTCTTGAGATCCT
TTTTTTCTGCGCGTAATCTGCTGCTTGCAAACAAAAAAACCACCGCTACCAGCGGTGGTTTGTTTGCCGG
ATCAAGAGCTACCAACTCTTTTTCCGAAGGTAACTGGCTTCAGCAGAGCGCAGATACCAAATACTGTTCT
TCTAGTGTAGCCGTAGTTAGGCCACCACTTCAAGAACTCTGTAGCACCGCCTACATACCTCGCTCTGCTA
ATCCTGTTACCAGTGGCTGCTGCCAGTGGCGATAAGTCGTGTCTTACCGGGTTGGACTCAAGACGATAGT
TACCGGATAAGGCGCAGCGGTCGGGCTGAACGGGGGGTTCGTGCACACAGCCCAGCTTGGAGCGAACGAC
CTACACCGAACTGAGATACCTACAGCGTGAGCTATGAGAAAGCGCCACGCTTCCCGAAGGGAGAAAGGCG
GACAGGTATCCGGTAAGCGGCAGGGTCGGAACAGGAGAGCGCACGAGGGAGCTTCCAGGGGGAAACGCCT
GGTATCTTTATAGTCCTGTCGGGTTTCGCCACCTCTGACTTGAGCGTCGATTTTTGTGATGCTCGTCAGG
GGGGCGGAGCCTATGGAAAAACGCCAGCAACGCGGCCTTTTTACGGTTCCTGGCCTTTTGCTGGCCTTTT
GCTCACATGTT
